Addgene plasmid #203119: Salsa-BC278-P3H2
Purpose: Expression of barcoded reporter plasmid for PRESTO-Salsa; EGFP/BC278
Depositing lab: Noah Palm. Depositing organization: Yale University. Publication: Highly multiplexed bioactivity screening reveals human and microbiota metabolome-GPCRome interactions. Chen H, Rosen CE, Gonzalez-Hernandez JA, Song D, Potempa J, Ring AM, Palm NW. Cell. 2023 Jul 6;186(14):3095-3110.e19. doi: 10.1016/j.cell.2023.05.024. Epub 2023 Jun 14. PubMed 37321219.
Backbone
  Vector backbone: pCER206
  Vector type: Mammalian Expression
Growth in bacteria
  Bacterial resistance: Ampicillin, 100 μg/mL
  Growth temperature: 37°C
  Growth strain: DH5alpha
  Copy number: High Copy
Gene/Insert
  Gene/Insert name: EGFP/BC278
  Species: Synthetic
  Insert size (bp): 730
  Promoter: Tet Response Element (TRE)
  Cloning method: Restriction Enzyme; 5′ cloning site BsrGI (not destroyed); 3′ cloning site HindIII (not destroyed)
  Sequencing primers: 5′ Custom primer (GAAGCGCGATCACATGG)
Terms and licenses: Academic/Nonprofit Terms; Industry Terms: Not Available to Industry
How to cite: Salsa-BC278-P3H2 was a gift from Noah Palm (Addgene plasmid # 203119 ; http://n2t.net/addgene:203119 ; RRID:Addgene_203119)
