[The description below was written by a language model from this plasmid's Addgene catalogue record and pLannotate feature annotations shown in this document.]
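Description:
Salsa-BC278-P3H2 is a mammalian expression reporter plasmid built on the pCER206 backbone. It is one member of a set of barcoded reporters made for PRESTO-Salsa, a highly multiplexed GPCR bioactivity screening approach. The sequenced record is 5,115 nt. The plasmid is maintained in E. coli at high copy through a ColE1/pUC-type origin and is selected with ampicillin through a β-lactamase gene driven by its own promoter. No mammalian selection marker is annotated. The short lacI, streptomycin phosphotransferase and SV40 large T antigen matches appear to be backbone remnants rather than functional genes.

The payload is a synthetic 730 bp EGFP/BC278 insert cloned between BsrGI and HindIII sites and placed under a Tet Response Element promoter. The feature table shows tetO repeats with promoter elements facing both ways, which suggests a bidirectional Tet-responsive arrangement. On the forward strand, a TRE3G-type promoter fragment leads into the mammalian codon-optimized EGFP coding sequence. On the reverse strand, a minimal CMV promoter faces a polylinker fragment, a rabbit β-globin intron, a β-globin exon fragment and the β-globin poly(A) signal, and no coding payload is annotated in that arm. The barcode itself is not annotated. The cloning sites and insert size suggest it lies just downstream of EGFP, where it would be carried in the transcript. An SV40 poly(A) signal follows EGFP but is annotated on the opposite strand.

In use, a tetracycline-controlled transactivator would switch on the TRE, giving EGFP fluorescence and a unique barcoded RNA. Pairing each barcode with a given receptor would then allow many assays to be pooled and read out by sequencing. The record does not explain the "P3H2" part of the name or assign a receptor to BC278.
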