Features (pLannotate 1.2.2; 17 found; start..end, strand, type, name):
      2..55      +  CDS            lacI (fragment): lac repressor; lacI; The lac repressor binds to the lac operator to inhibit transcription in E. coli. This inhibition can be relieved by adding lactose or isopropyl-β-D-thiogalactopyranoside (IPTG).
    388..443     -  polyA_signal   β-globin poly(A) signal: rabbit β-globin polyadenylation signal (Gil and Proudfoot, 1987)
    518..640     -  CDS            HBB: HBB_COLGU - Experimental evidence at transcript level: Swiss-Prot protein existence level 2. Involved in oxygen transport from the lung to the various peripheral tissues. From Colobus guereza (Mantled guereza) (Eastern black-and-white colobus monkey).
    644..1216    -  intron         β-globin intron: intron from rabbit β-globin gene
   1312..1343    -  misc_feature   MCS (fragment): pUC18/19 multiple cloning site
   1437..1475    -  promoter       minimal CMV promoter: human cytomegalovirus (CMV) immediate early promoter
   1493..1708    -  protein_bind   tetracycline response element (fragment): contains seven copies of the tetracycline operator tetO tetracycline repressor TetR
   1708..1753    +  promoter       TRE3GV promoter (fragment): 3rd-generation Tet-responsive promoter that can be activated by binding of Tet-On® 3G, optimized for retroviral and lentiviral vectors
   1829..1856    +  misc_feature   MCS (fragment): pBluescript multiple cloning site
   1861..2580    +  CDS            EGFP: the original enhanced GFP (Yang et al., 1996) mammalian codon-optimized
   2591..2613    +  misc_feature   MCS (fragment): pBluescript multiple cloning site
   2627..2761    -  polyA_signal   SV40 poly(A) signal: SV40 polyadenylation signal
   2784..2867    -  CDS            large T antigen (fragment): large T antigen from SV40 (simian virus 40)
   2861..3091    -  CDS            str (fragment): STR_KLEPN - Protein inferred from homology: Swiss-Prot protein existence level 3. The aminoglycoside phosphotransferases achieve inactivation of their antibiotic substrates by phosphorylation. From Klebsiella pneumoniae.
   3210..3314    +  promoter       AmpR promoter: bla
   3315..4175    +  CDS            AmpR: β-lactamase; bla; confers resistance to ampicillin, carbenicillin, and related antibiotics
   4346..4934    +  rep_origin     ori: high-copy-number ColE1/pMB1/pBR322/pUC origin of replication
>Addgene plasmid #203119 | Salsa-BC278-P3H2 | addgene full sequence | sequence record 421463 | Addgene NGS Result
AGCGCCCAATACGCAAACCGCCTCTCCCCGCGCGTTGGCCGATTCATTAATGCAGTCGAGGGATCTCCAT
AAGAGAAGAGGGACAGCTATGACTGGGAGTAGTCAGGAGAGGAGGAAAAATCTGGCTAGTAAAACATGTA
AGGAAAATTTTAGGGATGTTAAAGAAAAAAATAACACAAAACAAAATATAAAAAAAATCTAACCTCAAGT
CAAGGCTTTTCTATGGAATAAGGAATGGACAGCAGGGGGCTGTTTCATATACTGATGACCTCTTTATAGC
CAACCTTTGTTCATGGCAGCCAGCATATGGGCATATGTTGCCAAACTCTAAACCAAATACTCATTCTGAT
GTTTTAAATGATTTGCCCTCCCATATGTCCTTCCGAGTGAGAGACACAAAAAATTCCAACACACTATTGC
AATGAAAATAAATTTCCTTTATTAGCCAGAAGTCAGATGCTCAAGGGGCTTCATGATGTCCCCATAATTT
TTGGCAGAGGGAAAAAGATCGATCTCAGTGGTATTTGTGAGCCAGGGCATTGGCCACACCAGCCACCACC
TTCTGATAGGCAGCCTGCACCTGAGGAGTGAATTCTTTGCCAAAATGATGAGACAGCACAACAACCAGCA
CGTTGCCCAGGAGCTGTAGGAAAGAGAAGAAGGCATGAACATGGTTAGCAGAGGGGCCCGGTTTGGACTC
AGAGTATTTTATCCTCATCTCAAACAGTGTATATCATTGTAACCATAAAGAGAAAGGCAGGATGATGACC
AGGGTGTAGTTGTTTCTACCAATAAGAATATTTCCACGCCAGCCAGAATTTATATGCAGAAATATTCTAC
CTTATCATTTAATTATAACAATTGTTCTCTAAAACTGTGCTGAAGTACAATATAATATACCCTGATTGCC
TTGAAAAAAAAGTGATTAGAGAAAGTACTTACAATCTGACAAATAAACAAAAGTGAATTTAAAAATTCGT
TACAAATGCAAGCTAAAGTTTAACGAAAAAGTTACAGAAAATGAAAAGAAAATAAGAGGAGACAATGGTT
GTCAACAGAGTAGAAAGTGAAAGAAACAAAATTATCATGAGGGTCCATGGTGATACAAGGGACATCTTCC
CATTCTAAACAACACCCTGAAAACTTTGCCCCCTCCATATAACATGAATTTTACAATAGCGAAAAAGAAA
GAACAATCAAGGGTCCCCAAACTCACCCTGAAGTTCTCAGCTCTAGAGATATCGTCGAGGCCGCGCTAGC
GTTTAAACTGTCGACCTTAATTAAGAGATCTGCTCGAGGCGCGTCAGCTGACTAGAGGATCCCCGGGTAC
CGAGCTCGAATTCGGGGCCGCGGAGGCTGGATCGGTCCCGGTGTCTTCTATGGAGGTCAAAACAGCGTGG
ATGGCGTCTCCAGGCGATCTGACGGTTCACTAAACGAGCTCTGCTTATATAGGCCTCCCACCGTACACGC
CTACCTCGACCCGGGTACCGAGCTCGACTTTCACTTTTCTCTATCACTGATAGGGAGTGGTAAACTCGAC
TTTCACTTTTCTCTATCACTGATAGGGAGTGGTAAACTCGACTTTCACTTTTCTCTATCACTGATAGGGA
GTGGTAAACTCGACTTTCACTTTTCTCTATCACTGATAGGGAGTGGTAAACTCGACTTTCACTTTTCTCT
ATCACTGATAGGGAGTGGTAAACTCGACCTATATAAGCAGAGCTCGTTTAGTGAACCGTCAGATCGCCTG
GAGACGCCATCCACGCTGTTTTGACCTCCATAGAAGACACCGGGACCGATCCAGCCTCCGCGGCCCCGAA
TTCCTGCAGCGGCCGCTCTAGAACTAGTGGATCCCCGCGGATGGTGAGCAAGGGCGAGGAGCTGTTCACC
GGGGTGGTGCCCATCCTGGTCGAGCTGGACGGCGACGTAAACGGCCACAAGTTCAGCGTGTCCGGCGAGG
GCGAGGGCGATGCCACCTACGGCAAGCTGACCCTGAAGTTCATCTGCACCACCGGCAAGCTGCCCGTGCC
CTGGCCCACCCTCGTGACCACCCTGACCTACGGCGTGCAGTGCTTCAGCCGCTACCCCGACCACATGAAG
CAGCACGACTTCTTCAAGTCCGCCATGCCCGAAGGCTACGTCCAGGAGCGCACCATCTTCTTCAAGGACG
ACGGCAACTACAAGACCCGCGCCGAGGTGAAGTTCGAGGGCGACACCCTGGTGAACCGCATCGAGCTGAA
GGGCATCGACTTCAAGGAGGACGGCAACATCCTGGGGCACAAGCTGGAGTACAACTACAACAGCCACAAC
GTCTATATCATGGCCGACAAGCAGAAGAACGGCATCAAGGTGAACTTCAAGATCCGCCACAACATCGAGG
ACGGCAGCGTGCAGCTCGCCGACCACTACCAGCAGAACACCCCCATCGGCGACGGCCCCGTGCTGCTGCC
CGACAACCACTACCTGAGCACCCAGTCCGCCCTGAGCAAAGACCCCAACGAGAAGCGCGATCACATGGTC
CTGCTGGAGTTCGTGACCGCCGCCGGGATCACTCTCGGCATGGACGAGCTGTACAAGTAAGAACACGGTT
GAATTCGATATCAAGCTTGTCGACCTAGTTCTAGAGGATCCAGACATGATAAGATACATTGATGAGTTTG
GACAAACCACAACTAGAATGCAGTGAAAAAAATGCTTTATTTGTGAAATTTGTGATGCTATTGCTTTATT
TGTAACCATTATAAGCTGCAATAAACAAGTTAACAACAACAATTGCATTCATTTTATGTTTCAGGTTCAG
GGGGAGGTGTGGGAGGTTTTTTAAAGCAAGTAAAACCTCTACAAATGTGGTATGGCTGATTATGATCCTG
CAAGCCTCGTCGTCCTGGCCGGACCACGCTATCTGTGCAAGGTCCCCGGCCCCGGACGCGCGCTCCATGA
GCAGAGCGCCCGCCGCCGAGGCGAAGACTCGGGCGGCGCCCTGCCCGTCCCACCAGGTCAACAGGCGGTA
ACCGGCCTCTTCATCGGGAATGCGCGCGACCTTCAGCATCGCCGGCATGTCCCCCTGGCGGACGGGAAGT
ATCCAGCTCGACCAAGCTGGCCGCGTCGAGTGAAGACGAAAGGGCCTCGTGATACGCCTATTTTTATAGG
TTAATGTCATGATAATAATGGTTTCTTAGACGTCAGGTGGCACTTTTCGGGGAAATGTGCGCGGAACCCC
TATTTGTTTATTTTTCTAAATACATTCAAATATGTATCCGCTCATGAGACAATAACCCTGATAAATGCTT
CAATAATATTGAAAAAGGAAGAGTATGAGTATTCAACATTTCCGTGTCGCCCTTATTCCCTTTTTTGCGG
CATTTTGCCTTCCTGTTTTTGCTCACCCAGAAACGCTGGTGAAAGTAAAAGATGCTGAAGATCAGTTGGG
TGCACGAGTGGGTTACATCGAACTGGATCTCAACAGCGGTAAGATCCTTGAGAGTTTTCGCCCCGAAGAA
CGTTTTCCAATGATGAGCACTTTTAAAGTTCTGCTATGTGGCGCGGTATTATCCCGTGTTGACGCCGGGC
AAGAGCAACTCGGTCGCCGCATACACTATTCTCAGAATGACTTGGTTGAGTACTCACCAGTCACAGAAAA
GCATCTTACGGATGGCATGACAGTAAGAGAATTATGCAGTGCTGCCATAACCATGAGTGATAACACTGCG
GCCAACTTACTTCTGACAACGATCGGAGGACCGAAGGAGCTAACCGCTTTTTTGCACAACATGGGGGATC
ATGTAACTCGCCTTGATCGTTGGGAACCGGAGCTGAATGAAGCCATACCAAACGACGAGCGTGACACCAC
GATGCCTGTAGCAATGGCAACAACGTTGCGCAAACTATTAACTGGCGAACTACTTACTCTAGCTTCCCGG
CAACAATTAATAGACTGGATGGAGGCGGATAAAGTTGCAGGACCACTTCTGCGCTCGGCCCTTCCGGCTG
GCTGGTTTATTGCTGATAAATCTGGAGCCGGTGAGCGTGGGTCTCGCGGTATCATTGCAGCACTGGGGCC
AGATGGTAAGCCCTCCCGTATCGTAGTTATCTACACGACGGGGAGTCAGGCAACTATGGATGAACGAAAT
AGACAGATCGCTGAGATAGGTGCCTCACTGATTAAGCATTGGTAACTGTCAGACCAAGTTTACTCATATA
TACTTTAGATTGATTTAAAACTTCATTTTTAATTTAAAAGGATCTAGGTGAAGATCCTTTTTGATAATCT
CATGACCAAAATCCCTTAACGTGAGTTTTCGTTCCACTGAGCGTCAGACCCCGTAGAAAAGATCAAAGGA
TCTTCTTGAGATCCTTTTTTTCTGCGCGTAATCTGCTGCTTGCAAACAAAAAAACCACCGCTACCAGCGG
TGGTTTGTTTGCCGGATCAAGAGCTACCAACTCTTTTTCCGAAGGTAACTGGCTTCAGCAGAGCGCAGAT
ACCAAATACTGTTCTTCTAGTGTAGCCGTAGTTAGGCCACCACTTCAAGAACTCTGTAGCACCGCCTACA
TACCTCGCTCTGCTAATCCTGTTACCAGTGGCTGCTGCCAGTGGCGATAAGTCGTGTCTTACCGGGTTGG
ACTCAAGACGATAGTTACCGGATAAGGCGCAGCGGTCGGGCTGAACGGGGGGTTCGTGCACACAGCCCAG
CTTGGAGCGAACGACCTACACCGAACTGAGATACCTACAGCGTGAGCTATGAGAAAGCGCCACGCTTCCC
GAAGGGAGAAAGGCGGACAGGTATCCGGTAAGCGGCAGGGTCGGAACAGGAGAGCGCACGAGGGAGCTTC
CAGGGGGAAACGCCTGGTATCTTTATAGTCCTGTCGGGTTTCGCCACCTCTGACTTGAGCGTCGATTTTT
GTGATGCTCGTCAGGGGGGCGGAGCCTATGGAAAAACGCCAGCAACGCGGCCTTTTTACGGTTCCTGGCC
TTTTGCTGGCCTTTTGCTCACATGTTCTTTCCTGCGTTATCCCCTGATTCTGTGGATAACCGTATTACCG
CCTTTGAGTGAGCTGATACCGCTCGCCGCAGCCGAACGACCGAGCGCAGCGAGTCAGTGAGCGAGGAAGC
GGAAG
