>Addgene plasmid #203119 | Salsa-BC278-P3H2 | depositor partial sequence | sequence record 393992 | BC278
GAACACGGTT
